Addgene plasmid #174246: pAPM-miR30-DHX58-ts3
Purpose: DHX58 knockdown
Depositing lab: Jeremy Luban. Depositing organization: University of Massachusetts, Worcester. Publication: IFIH1 (MDA5) is required for innate immune detection of intron-containing RNA expressed from the HIV-1 provirus. Guney MH, Nagalekshmi K, McCauley SM, Carbone C, Aydemir O, Luban J. Proc Natl Acad Sci U S A. 2024 Jul 16;121(29):e2404349121. doi: 10.1073/pnas.2404349121. Epub 2024 Jul 10. PubMed 38985764.
Backbone
  Vector backbone: pAPM-miR30
  Vector type: Lentiviral, RNAi
  Selectable markers: Puromycin
Growth in bacteria
  Bacterial resistance: Ampicillin, 100 μg/mL
  Growth temperature: 30°C
  Growth strain: NEB Stable
  Copy number: High Copy
Gene/Insert
  Gene/Insert name: DHX58 shRNA
  gRNA/shRNA sequence: TAGACGGTGTCCTTGTGCGTGT
  Species: H. sapiens (human)
  Entrez Gene: DHX58 (a.k.a. D11LGP2, D11lgp2e, LGP2, RLR-3)
  Promoter: SFFV
  Cloning method: Restriction Enzyme; 5′ cloning site unknown (unknown if destroyed)
Terms and licenses: Academic/Nonprofit Terms; Industry Terms: Not Available to Industry
Depositor comments: Please visit https://doi.org/10.1101/2023.11.17.567619 for bioRxiv preprint.
How to cite: pAPM-miR30-DHX58-ts3 was a gift from Jeremy Luban (Addgene plasmid # 174246 ; http://n2t.net/addgene:174246 ; RRID:Addgene_174246)
