[The description below was written by a language model from this plasmid's Addgene catalogue record and pLannotate feature annotations shown in this document.]
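Description:
pAPM-miR30-DHX58-ts3 is an HIV-1-based lentiviral RNAi vector built on the pAPM-miR30 backbone and designed to knock down human DHX58 (also known as LGP2, an RIG-I-like receptor family member). In bacteria it is maintained through a high-copy ColE1/pUC-type origin and selected with ampicillin via the β-lactamase gene. The annotated sequence is about 6.3 kb. A small pBR322 bom fragment and an SV40 enhancer/early promoter also lie in the plasmid backbone outside the viral transfer region.

The transfer cassette begins with a CMV enhancer/promoter fused to a truncated 5' LTR, an arrangement that typically drives genomic RNA transcription in packaging cells. This is followed by the Ψ packaging signal with an adjoining gag fragment, the Rev response element for Rev-dependent nuclear export, and the cPPT/CTS, which aids nuclear import of the reverse-transcribed genome. Downstream, a single SFFV LTR promoter drives one transcript encoding puromycin N-acetyltransferase (pac). It is followed by an shRNA embedded between 5' and 3' miR-30a flanking sequences. Because the hairpin sits in a microRNA context, it is transcribed by RNA polymerase II and processed through the endogenous miRNA pathway. Drug selection and knockdown are therefore linked on the same mRNA. The "ts3" in the name presumably marks one of several DHX58 target sequences. The cassette ends with a second truncated LTR; no WPRE is annotated.

The construct is used to make lentiviral particles for stable, puromycin-selectable DHX58 depletion in human cells. The associated work examines innate immune sensing of intron-containing RNA expressed from the HIV-1 provirus.
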