Features (pLannotate 1.2.2; 19 found; start..end, strand, type, name):
    149..348     +  promoter       CMV promoter: human cytomegalovirus (CMV) immediate early promoter
    366..546     +  LTR            5' LTR (truncated): truncated 5' long terminal repeat (LTR) from HIV-1
    593..718     +  misc_feature   HIV-1 Ψ: packaging signal of human immunodeficiency virus type 1
    702..1040    +  CDS            HIV-1 gag (fragment): gag protein from human immunodeficiency virus 1; gag
   1215..1448    +  misc_feature   RRE: The Rev response element (RRE) of HIV-1 allows for Rev-dependent mRNA export from the nucleus to the cytoplasm.
   1825..1925    +  CDS            Rev (fragment): human immunodeficiency virus 1 (HIV-1) Rev protein; rev; enhances nuclear export of unspliced and incompletely spliced viral mRNAs
   1975..2092    +  misc_feature   cPPT/CTS: central polypurine tract and central termination sequence of HIV-1
   2229..2636    +  promoter       SFFV promoter: spleen focus-forming virus long terminal repeat (LTR) promoter
   2657..3253    +  CDS            pac: PUAC_STRAD - Protein predicted: Swiss-Prot protein existence level 4. Detoxification of puromycin. From Streptomyces alboniger.
   3278..3323    +  ncRNA          5' miR-30a (fragment): sequence upstream of the 71-nt precursor of the human miR-30a microRNA (Zeng et al., 2002) miRNA
   3393..3418    +  ncRNA          3' miR-30a (fragment): sequence downstream of the 71-nt precursor of the human miR-30a microRNA (Zeng et al., 2002) miRNA
   3448..3467    +  misc_feature   cPPT/CTS (fragment): central polypurine tract and central termination sequence of HIV-1
   3499..3679    +  LTR            5' LTR (truncated): truncated 5' long terminal repeat (LTR) from HIV-1
   3750..4338    -  rep_origin     ori: high-copy-number ColE1/pMB1/pBR322/pUC origin of replication
   4509..5369    -  CDS            AmpR: β-lactamase; bla; confers resistance to ampicillin, carbenicillin, and related antibiotics
   5370..5474    -  promoter       AmpR promoter: bla
   5533..5585    -  misc_feature   bom (fragment): basis of mobility region from pBR322
   5747..6076    +  promoter       SV40 promoter: SV40 enhancer and early promoter
   6088..148     +  enhancer       CMV enhancer (across the origin): human cytomegalovirus immediate early enhancer
>Addgene plasmid #174246 | pAPM-miR30-DHX58-ts3 | addgene full sequence | sequence record 343451 | Addgene NGS Result
AGTACATCAAGTGTATCATATGCCAAGTACGCCCCCTATTGACGTCAATGACGGTAAATGGCCCGCCTGG
CATTATGCCCAGTACATGACCTTATGGGACTTTCCTACTTGGCAGTACATCTACGTATTAGTCATCGCTA
TTACCATGGTGATGCGGTTTTGGCAGTACATCAATGGGCGTGGATAGCGGTTTGACTCACGGGGATTTCC
AAGTCTCCACCCCATTGACGTCAATGGGAGTTTGTTTTGGCACCAAAATCAACGGGACTTTCCAAAATGT
CGTAACAACTCCGCCCCATTGACGCAAATGGGCGGTAGGCGTGTACGGTGGGAGGTCTATATAAGCAGCG
CGTTTTGCCTGTACTGGGTCTCTCTGGTTAGACCAGATCTGAGCCTGGGAGCTCTCTGGCTAACTAGGGA
ACCCACTGCTTAAGCCTCAATAAAGCTTGCCTTGAGTGCTTCAAGTAGTGTGTGCCCGTCTGTTGTGTGA
CTCTGGTAACTAGAGATCCCTCAGACCCTTTTAGTCAGTGTGGAAAATCTCTAGCAGTGGCGCCCGAACA
GGGACTTGAAAGCGAAAGGGAAACCAGAGGAGCTCTCTCGACGCAGGACTCGGCTTGCTGAAGCGCGCAC
GGCAAGAGGCGAGGGGCGGCGACTGGTGAGTACGCCAAAAATTTTGACTAGCGGAGGCTAGAAGGAGAGA
GATGGGTGCGAGAGCGTCAGTATTAAGCGGGGGAGAATTAGATCGCGATGGGAAAAAATTCGGTTAAGGC
CAGGGGGAAAGAAAAAATATAAATTAAAACATATAGTATGGGCAAGCAGGGAGCTAGAACGATTCGCAGT
TAATCCTGGCCTGTTAGAAACATCAGAAGGCTGTAGACAAATACTGGGACAGCTACAACCATCCCTTCAG
ACAGGATCAGAAGAACTTAGATCATTATATAATACAGTAGCAACCCTCTATTGTGTGCATCAAAGGATAG
AGATAAAAGACACCAAGGAAGCTTTAGACAAGATAGAGGAAGAGCAAAACAAAAGTAAGACCACCGCACA
GCAAGCGGCCGGCCGCTGATCTTCAGACCTGGAGGAGGAGATATGAGGGACAATTGGAGAAGTGAATTAT
ATAAATATAAAGTAGTAAAAATTGAACCATTAGGAGTAGCACCCACCAAGGCAAAGAGAAGAGTGGTGCA
GAGAGAAAAAAGAGCAGTGGGAATAGGAGCTTTGTTCCTTGGGTTCTTGGGAGCAGCAGGAAGCACTATG
GGCGCAGCGTCAATGACGCTGACGGTACAGGCCAGACAATTATTGTCTGGTATAGTGCAGCAGCAGAACA
ATTTGCTGAGGGCTATTGAGGCGCAACAGCATCTGTTGCAACTCACAGTCTGGGGCATCAAGCAGCTCCA
GGCAAGAATCCTGGCTGTGGAAAGATACCTAAAGGATCAACAGCTCCTGGGGATTTGGGGTTGCTCTGGA
AAACTCATTTGCACCACTGCTGTGCCTTGGAATGCTAGTTGGAGTAATAAATCTCTGGAACAGATTTGGA
ATCACACGACCTGGATGGAGTGGGACAGAGAAATTAACAATTACACAAGCTTAATACACTCCTTAATTGA
AGAATCGCAAAACCAGCAAGAAAAGAATGAACAAGAATTATTGGAATTAGATAAATGGGCAAGTTTGTGG
AATTGGTTTAACATAACAAATTGGCTGTGGTATATAAAATTATTCATAATGATAGTAGGAGGCTTGGTAG
GTTTAAGAATAGTTTTTGCTGTACTTTCTATAGTGAATAGAGTTAGGCAGGGATATTCACCATTATCGTT
TCAGACCCACCTCCCAACCCCGAGGGGACCCGACAGGCCCGAAGGAATAGAAGAAGAAGGTGGAGAGAGA
GACAGAGACAGATCCATTCGATTAGTGAACGGATCGGCACTGCGTGCGCCAATTCTGCAGACAAATGGCA
GTATTCATCCACAATTTTAAAAGAAAAGGGGGGATTGGGGGGTACAGTGCAGGGGAAAGAATAGTAGACA
TAATAGCAACAGACATACAAACTAAAGAATTACAAAAACAAATTACAAAAATTCAAAATTTTCGGGTTTA
TTACAGGGACAGCAGAGATCCAGTTTGGTTAATTAACTGCAGCCCCGATAAAATAAAAGATTTTATTTAG
TCTCCAGAAAAAGGGGGGAATGAAAGACCCCACCTGTAGGTTTGGCAAGCTAGCTGCAGTAACGCCATTT
TGCAAGGCATGGAAAAATACCAAACCAAGAATAGAGAAGTTCAGATCAAGGGCGGGTACATGAAAATAGC
TAACGTTGGGCCAAACAGGATATCTGCGGTGAGCAGTTTCGGCCCCGGCCCGGGGCCAAGAACAGATGGT
CACCGCAGTTTCGGCCCCGGCCCGAGGCCAAGAACAGATGGTCCCCAGATATGGCCCAACCCTCAGCAGT
TTCTTAAGACCCATCAGATGTTTCCAGGCTCCCCCAAGGACCTGAAATGACCCTGCGCCTTATTTGAATT
AACCAATCAGCCTGCTTCTCGCTTCTGTTCGCGCGCTTCTGCTTCCCGAGCTCTATAAAAGAGCTCACAA
CCCCTCACTCGGCGCGCCAGTCCTCCGACAGACTGAGTCGCCCGGGGGTCTAGAACGCGTGCCGCCATGA
CCGAATACAAACCTACCGTGAGGCTGGCTACAAGAGATGATGTCCCAAGGGCTGTGAGAACACTGGCCGC
CGCTTTTGCCGATTACCCTGCCACACGCCACACTGTGGACCCAGATCGGCATATCGAGAGAGTGACTGAG
CTGCAGGAACTGTTCCTGACCCGAGTGGGCCTGGACATTGGGAAGGTCTGGGTCGCAGACGATGGAGCAG
CTGTGGCTGTCTGGACCACACCAGAGAGCGTGGAAGCCGGAGCTGTCTTTGCAGAGATCGGCCCTAGAAT
GGCAGAACTGAGCGGCTCCAGGCTGGCAGCACAGCAGCAGATGGAGGGACTGCTGGCCCCACACAGGCCT
AAGGAACCAGCATGGTTCCTGGCTACCGTGGGGGTCTCTCCTGACCATCAGGGCAAAGGACTGGGAAGTG
CTGTGGTCCTGCCAGGAGTGGAGGCTGCAGAACGAGCTGGAGTCCCTGCATTTCTGGAGACCTCTGCTCC
ACGAAACCTGCCCTTCTATGAACGGCTGGGCTTTACTGTGACCGCAGATGTGGAGGTCCCCGAAGGACCT
AGGACCTGGTGCATGACACGCAAACCCGGCGCCTGAGCGATCGCCGCGGCCGCCTTCTTAACCCAACAGA
AGGCTCGAGAAGGTATATTGCTGTTGACAGTGAGCGCCACGCACAAGGACACCGTCTATAGTGAAGCCAC
AGATGTATAGACGGTGTCCTTGTGCGTGTTGCCTACTGCCTCGGACTTCAAGGGGCTAGAATTCGGCAGC
TGTAGATCTTAGCCACTTTTTAAAAGAAAAGGGGGGACTGGAAGGGCTAACTGCATCCGGACTGTACTGG
GTCTCTCTGGTTAGACCAGATCTGAGCCTGGGAGCTCTCTGGCTAACTAGGGAACCCACTGCTTAAGCCT
CAATAAAGCTTGCCTTGAGTGCTTCAAGTAGTGTGTGCCCGTCTGTTGTGTGACTCTGGTAACTAGAGAT
CCCTCAGACCCTTTTAGTCAGTGTGGAAAATCTCTAGCAGGGCCCGTTTCATGTGAGCAAAAGGCCAGCA
AAAGGCCAGGAACCGTAAAAAGGCCGCGTTGCTGGCGTTTTTCCATAGGCTCCGCCCCCCTGACGAGCAT
CACAAAAATCGACGCTCAAGTCAGAGGTGGCGAAACCCGACAGGACTATAAAGATACCAGGCGTTTCCCC
CTGGAAGCTCCCTCGTGCGCTCTCCTGTTCCGACCCTGCCGCTTACCGGATACCTGTCCGCCTTTCTCCC
TTCGGGAAGCGTGGCGCTTTCTCATAGCTCACGCTGTAGGTATCTCAGTTCGGTGTAGGTCGTTCGCTCC
AAGCTGGGCTGTGTGCACGAACCCCCCGTTCAGCCCGACCGCTGCGCCTTATCCGGTAACTATCGTCTTG
AGTCCAACCCGGTAAGACACGACTTATCGCCACTGGCAGCAGCCACTGGTAACAGGATTAGCAGAGCGAG
GTATGTAGGCGGTGCTACAGAGTTCTTGAAGTGGTGGCCTAACTACGGCTACACTAGAAGAACAGTATTT
GGTATCTGCGCTCTGCTGAAGCCAGTTACCTTCGGAAAAAGAGTTGGTAGCTCTTGATCCGGCAAACAAA
CCACCGCTGGTAGCGGTGGTTTTTTTGTTTGCAAGCAGCAGATTACGCGCAGAAAAAAAGGATCTCAAGA
AGATCCTTTGATCTTTTCTACGGGGTCTGACGCTCAGTGGAACGAAAACTCACGTTAAGGGATTTTGGTC
ATGAGATTATCAAAAAGGATCTTCACCTAGATCCTTTTAAATTAAAAATGAAGTTTTAAATCAATCTAAA
GTATATATGAGTAAACTTGGTCTGACAGTTACCAATGCTTAATCAGTGAGGCACCTATCTCAGCGATCTG
TCTATTTCGTTCATCCATAGTTGCCTGACTCCCCGTCGTGTAGATAACTACGATACGGGAGGGCTTACCA
TCTGGCCCCAGTGCTGCAATGATACCGCGAGACCCACGCTCACCGGCTCCAGATTTATCAGCAATAAACC
AGCCAGCCGGAAGGGCCGAGCGCAGAAGTGGTCCTGCAACTTTATCCGCCTCCATCCAGTCTATTAATTG
TTGCCGGGAAGCTAGAGTAAGTAGTTCGCCAGTTAATAGTTTGCGCAACGTTGTTGCCATTGCTACAGGC
ATCGTGGTGTCACGCTCGTCGTTTGGTATGGCTTCATTCAGCTCCGGTTCCCAACGATCAAGGCGAGTTA
CATGATCCCCCATGTTGTGCAAAAAAGCGGTTAGCTCCTTCGGTCCTCCGATCGTTGTCAGAAGTAAGTT
GGCCGCAGTGTTATCACTCATGGTTATGGCAGCACTGCATAATTCTCTTACTGTCATGCCATCCGTAAGA
TGCTTTTCTGTGACTGGTGAGTACTCAACCAAGTCATTCTGAGAATAGTGTATGCGGCGACCGAGTTGCT
CTTGCCCGGCGTCAATACGGGATAATACCGCGCCACATAGCAGAACTTTAAAAGTGCTCATCATTGGAAA
ACGTTCTTCGGGGCGAAAACTCTCAAGGATCTTACCGCTGTTGAGATCCAGTTCGATGTAACCCACTCGT
GCACCCAACTGATCTTCAGCATCTTTTACTTTCACCAGCGTTTCTGGGTGAGCAAAAACAGGAAGGCAAA
ATGCCGCAAAAAAGGGAATAAGGGCGACACGGAAATGTTGAATACTCATACTCTTCCTTTTTCAATATTA
TTGAAGCATTTATCAGGGTTATTGTCTCATGAGCGGATACATATTTGAATGTATTTAGAAAAATAAACAA
ATAGGGGTTCCGCGCACATTTCCCCGAAAAGTGCCACCTGACGTCGACGGATCGGGAGATCTCCCGATCC
CCTATGGTGCACTCTCAGTACAATCTGCTCTGATGCCGCATAGTTAAGCCAGTATCTGCTCCCTGCTTGT
GTGTTGGAGGTCGCTGAGTAGTGCGCGAGCAAAATTTAAGCTACAACAAGGCAAGGCTTGACCGACAATT
GCATGAAGAATCTGCTTAGGGTTAGGCGTTTTGCGCTGCTTCGCGATGTACGGGCCAGATATACGCGCTG
TGGAATGTGTGTCAGTTAGGGTGTGGAAAGTCCCCAGGCTCCCCAGCAGGCAGAAGTATGCAAAGCATGC
ATCTCAATTAGTCAGCAACCAGGTGTGGAAAGTCCCCAGGCTCCCCAGCAGGCAGAAGTATGCAAAGCAT
GCATCTCAATTAGTCAGCAACCATAGTCCCGCCCCTAACTCCGCCCATCCCGCCCCTAACTCCGCCCAGT
TCCGCCCATTCTCCGCCCCATGGCTGACTAATTTTTTTTATTTATGCAGAGGCCGAGGCCGCCTCTGCCT
CTGAGCTATTCCAGAAGTAGTGAGGAGGCTTTTTTGGAGGCCTAGGCTTTTGCAAAAAGCTCGCGTTGAC
ATTGATTATTGACTAGTTATTAATAGTAATCAATTACGGGGTCATTAGTTCATAGCCCATATATGGAGTT
CCGCGTTACATAACTTACGGTAAATGGCCCGCCTGGCTGACCGCCCAACGACCCCCGCCCATTGACGTCA
ATAATGACGTATGTTCCCATAGTAACGCCAATAGGGACTTTCCATTGACGTCAATGGGTGGAGTATTTAC
GGTAAACTGCCCACTTGGC
